>Addgene plasmid #174840 | pCashGem-Xyl2-URA3-LINEAR | addgene full sequence | sequence record 351363 | Addgene NGS Result
TTTCCATAGGCTCCGCCCCCCTGACGAGCATCACAAAAATCGACGCTCAAGTCAGAGGTGGCGAAACCCG
ACAGGACTATAAAGATACCAGGCGTTTCCCCCTGGAAGCTCCCTCGTGCGCTCTCCTGTTCCGACCCTGC
CGCTTACCGGATACCTGTCCGCCTTTCTCCCTTCGGGAAGCGTGGCGCTTTCTCATAGCTCACGCTGTAG
GTATCTCAGTTCGGTGTAGGTCGTTCGCTCCAAGCTGGGCTGTGTGCACGAACCCCCCGTTCAGCCCGAC
CGCTGCGCCTTATCCGGTAACTATCGTCTTGAGTCCAACCCGGTAAGACACGACTTATCGCCACTGGCAG
CAGCCACTGGTAACAGGATTAGCAGAGCGAGGTATGTAGGCGGTGCTACAGAGTTCTTGAAGTGGTGGCC
TAACTACGGCTACACTAGAAGAACAGTATTTGGTATCTGCGCTCTGCTGAAGCCAGTTACCTTCGGAAAA
AGAGTTGGTAGCTCTTGATCCGGCAAACAAACCACCGCTGGTAGCGGTGGTTTTTTTGTTTGCAAGCAGC
AGATTACGCGCAGAAAAAAAGGATCTCAAGAAGATCCTTTGATCTTTTCTACGGGGTCTGACGCTCAGTG
GAACGAAAACTCACGTTAAGGGATTTTGGTCATGAGATTATCAAAAAGGATCTTCACCTAGATCCTTTTA
AATTAAAAATGAAGTTTTAAATCAATCTAAAGTATATATGAGTAAACTTGGTCTGACAGTTACCAATGCT
TAATCAGTGAGGCACCTATCTCAGCGATCTGTCTATTTCGTTCATCCATAGTTGCCTGACTCCCCGTCGT
GTAGATAACTACGATACGGGAGGGCTTACCATCTGGCCCCAGTGCTGCAATGATACCGCGAGACCCACGC
TCACCGGCTCCAGATTTATCAGCAATAAACCAGCCAGCCGGAAGGGCCGAGCGCAGAAGTGGTCCTGCAA
CTTTATCCGCCTCCATCCAGTCTATTAATTGTTGCCGGGAAGCTAGAGTAAGTAGTTCGCCAGTTAATAG
TTTGCGCAACGTTGTTGCCATTGCTACAGGCATCGTGGTGTCACGCTCGTCGTTTGGTATGGCTTCATTC
AGCTCCGGTTCCCAACGATCAAGGCGAGTTACATGATCCCCCATGTTGTGCAAAAAAGCGGTTAGCTCCT
TCGGTCCTCCGATCGTTGTCAGAAGTAAGTTGGCCGCAGTGTTATCACTCATGGTTATGGCAGCACTGCA
TAATTCTCTTACTGTCATGCCATCCGTAAGATGCTTTTCTGTGACTGGTGAGTACTCAACCAAGTCATTC
TGAGAATAGTGTATGCGGCGACCGAGTTGCTCTTGCCCGGCGTCAATACGGGATAATACCGCGCCACATA
GCAGAACTTTAAAAGTGCTCATCATTGGAAAACGTTCTTCGGGGCGAAAACTCTCAAGGATCTTACCGCT
GTTGAGATCCAGTTCGATGTAACCCACTCGTGCACCCAACTGATCTTCAGCATCTTTTACTTTCACCAGC
GTTTCTGGGTGAGCAAAAACAGGAAGGCAAAATGCCGCAAAAAAGGGAATAAGGGCGACACGGAAATGTT
GAATACTCATACTCTTCCTTTTTCAATATTATTGAAGCATTTATCAGGGTTATTGTCTCATGAGCGGATA
CATATTTGAATGTATTTAGAAAAATAAACAAATAGGGGTTCCGCGCACATTTCCCCGAAAAGTGCCACCT
GGGTCCTTTTCATCACGTGCTATAAAAATAATTATAATTTAAATTTTTTAATATAAATATATAAATTAAA
AATAGAAAGTAAAAAAAGAAATTAAAGAAAAAATAGTTTTTGTTTTCCGAAGATGTAAAAGACTCTAGGG
GGATCGCCAACAAATACTACCTTTTATCTTGCTCTTCCTGCTCTCAGGTATTAATGCCGAATTGTTTCAT
CTTGTCTGTGTAGAAGACCACACACGAAAATCCTGTGATTTTACATTTTACTTATCGTTAATCGAATGTA
TATCTATTTAATCTGCTTTTCTTGTCTAATAAATATATATGTAAAGTACGCTTTTTGTTGAAATTTTTTA
AACCTTTGTTTATTTTTTTTTCTTCATTCCGTAACTCTTCTACCTTCTTTATTTACTTTCTAAAATCCAA
ATACAAAACATAAAAATAAATAAACACAGAGTAAATTCCCAAATTATTCCATCATTAAAAGATACGAGGC
GCGTGTAAGTTACAGGCAAGCGATCCGTCTAAGAAACCATTATTATCATGACATTAACCTATAAAAATAG
GCGTATCACGAGGCCCTTTCGTCTCGCGCGTTTCGGTGATGACGGTGAAAACCTCTGACACATGCAGCTC
CCGGAGACGGTCACAGCTTGTCTGTAAGCGGATGCCGGGAGCAGACAAGCCCGTCAGGGCGCGTCAGCGG
GTGTTGGCGGGTGTCGGGGCTGGCTTAACTATGCGGCATCAGAGCAGATTGTACTGAGAGTGCACCATAG
ATCACGACATTACTATATATATAATATAGGAAGCATTTAATAGAACAGCATCGTAATATATGTGTACTTT
GCAGTTATGACGCCAGATGGCAGTAGTGGAAGATATTCTTTATTGAAAAATAGCTTGTCACCTTACGTAC
AATCTTGATCCGGAGCTTTTCTTTTTTTGCCGATTAAGAATTAATTCGGTCGAAAAAAGAAAAGGAGAGG
GCCAAGAGGGAGGGCATTGGTGACTATTGAGCACGTGAGTATACGTGATTAAGCACACAAAGGCAGCTTG
GAGTATGTCTGTTATTAATTTCACAGGTAGTTCTGGTCCATTGGTGAAAGTTTGCGGCTTGCAGAGCACA
GAGGCCGCAGAATGTGCTCTAGATTCCGATGCTGACTTGCTGGGTATTATATGTGTGCCCAATAGAAAGA
GAACAATTGACCCGGTTATTGCAAGGAAAATTTCAAGTCTTGTAAAAGCATATAAAAATAGTTCAGGCAC
TCCGAAATACTTGGTTGGCGTGTTTCGTAATCAACCTAAGGAGGATGTTTTGGCTCTGGTCAATGATTAC
GGCATTGATATCGTCCAACTGCATGGAGATGAGTCGTGGCAAGAATACCAAGAGTTCCTCGGTTTGCCAG
TTATTAAAAGACTCGTATTTCCAAAAGACTGCAACATACTACTCAGTGCAGCTTCACAGAAACCTCATTC
GTTTATTCCCTTGTTTGATTCAGAAGCAGGTGGGACAGGTGAACTTTTGGATTGGAACTCGATTTCTGAC
TGGGTTGGAAGGCAAGAGAGCCCCGAAAGCTTACATTTTATGTTAGCTGGTGGACTGACGCCAGAAAATG
TTGGTGATGCGCTTAGATTAAATGGCGTTATTGGTGTTGATGTAAGCGGAGGTGTGGAGACAAATGGTGT
AAAAGACTCTAACAAAATAGCAAATTTCGTCAAAAATGCTAAGAAATAGGTTATTACTGAGTAGTATTTA
TTTAAGTATTGTTTGTGCACTTGCCGATCTATGCGGTGTGAAATACCGCACAGATGCGTAAGGAGAAAAT
ACCGCATCAGGAAATTGTAAGCGTTAATATTTTGTTAAAATTCGCGTTAAATTTTTGTTAAATCAGCTCA
TTTTTTAACCAATAGGCCGAAATCGGCAAAATCCCTTATAAATCAAAAGAATAGACCGAGATAGGGT
[37 nt withheld, positions 3708-3744]
AAAGAACGTGGACTCCAACGTCAAAGG
[49 nt withheld, positions 3772-3820]
T
[91 nt withheld, positions 3822-3912]
G
[124 nt withheld, positions 3914-4037]
CCATTCGCCATTCAGGCTGCGCAACTGTTGGGAAGGGCGATCGGTGCGGGCCTCTTCGCTATTACGCCAG
CTGGCGAAAGGGGGATGTGCTGCAAGGCGATTAAGTTGGGTAACGCCAGGGTTTTCCCAGTCACGACGTT
GTAAAACGACGGCCAGTGAGCGCGCGTAATACGACTCACTATAGGGCGAATTGGGTACCGGGCCCTGCAG
GGAAGGTGCACCTGATGCTGAACCAGCTGAAGATGTTGATCCGGCTGCAACGGTGGAACTGCTCCCCGGC
GCCAGCTTCGTTTTGGCGCTGCTGACGTCCTTGGCTTCTTTGCTGGACATATCTGAAACGAGAATATGGC
GGTGCTTACTGGTTTTGCGATTGGTTGAGTTGTTGTTTCCAGAATGTAAATACTGAGAGACTGTATGAGA
AGTTAGAAACCGAGAATAGTCTTAGTGAAAATTAATGGGAACAGGAAGTCCCTTGTGTACGTAACAGCTT
ATGTAATAAATGTAGAAGCCTCACCCGGAGCTCAGTTCCGGGCACGCAGATCACATGAAAGTGACTGACA
AGGTGTCCGGGCAGTTCCGAGGGCGTCCGGTGATGAAATAGCTGCATGCAGTGCCCTCCTTTGGCACGAA
CCGAATGTTGACGGGCAATGGGAACTTGTTGCCTCGGCGCACGTGACAAATGTGATTATGTCGAAAACTC
CGAGTCCGAGAGCAGACAGACGGAGTGCGGTGGGAAGGAACAATCAGATCAGGGAGACCAGCGAGAATCG
TACGCTCCTCTAGAACTGTGTTATTGAGTCATTGGAGTGGCTTCAATGGATATGTGCCATTGTGGCGGTT
ATGAACGTTCAGAATGCGATTGAGGGGTAGAGTGAATCATTTTTGACGGTGCCAGCCAGAGAGGAACGCA
TGGTGCAAGTGAAAAATTTCAGCTACTGTTTGAGAGCAATTAGAATACTGTTATGAGCCAATAAACTAGT
CAAACCAAATAGCCAATCAACCAGCCAACAAGCCGGTGGTAGCCAGCCTTGGGACAGGCATTGGCACACA
AATAACCTGGTGTACTGTAACTACATCACCAGCCACCGTATCACTGCTCCATTATCAGTGCCATCTCATG
AGCATTGGAGCTGTTGATGCAAGCTGTCGCTAATATGCCGCAACAAATTGGACTCATTTTTAGGGCAATT
CTATCCAGTACCAATAAAGCACGAATCGCTTTATGAATCATAGCCTGGCCGTAGCATTTCAGCAATTTCG
CAGGTTATGGTTTAACAGCGACGTACAAAACTTTTCACAGTCATATACGGTATACCCAAACATGGATTCG
TGGACTTCGGCTCCTCCGTTGAACTCATATTCGTAATCCCCATTCAGATTGCCCTCTCATGATGCCCACC
AGTTGCAATCTGGTGATCGCATTATGCACACTCTTCGGGTATCGGGACTGAGTGGTCCAGTTTCGCACAA
AATTCGCACACGGTGAACAAGATGGCCCACACTTTTTTCACTCGACATATAAAGGGAACGAGATTTCCTC
CTTGATTTCTCCTGGCATTGCGTACTGTGTATTTTTTGCATCTAGTCAATTATCTGATTTCCAGCTAATT
ACTTGCTTCTTTATCGATTCCCGCACTAACAATGGACTACAAGGATGACGATGACAAGCCTCCAAAGAAA
AAGAGAAAGGTTGACAAGAAGTACTCTATCGGTTTGGACATCGGCACTAACTCTGTTGGTTGGGCTGTTA
TCACTGACGAGTACAAGGTCCCATCCAAGAAGTTCAAGGTCTTGGGTAACACCGACAGACACTCCATCAA
GAAGAACTTGATCGGCGCCTTGTTGTTCGACTCTGGTGAAACTGCTGAAGCCACCAGATTGAAGAGAACC
GCCAGAAGAAGATACACCAGAAGAAAGAACAGAATCTGCTACTTGCAAGAGATCTTCTCCAACGAAATGG
CCAAGGTCGACGACTCGTTCTTCCACAGATTGGAAGAATCCTTCTTGGTCGAAGAGGACAAGAAGCACGA
AAGACACCCAATCTTCGGTAACATCGTTGACGAAGTCGCCTACCACGAAAAGTACCCAACCATCTACCAC
TTGAGAAAGAAGTTGGTCGACTCTACCGACAAGGCCGACTTGAGATTGATCTACTTGGCTTTGGCCCACA
TGATCAAGTTCAGAGGTCACTTCTTGATCGAGGGCGACTTGAACCCAGATAACTCTGACGTTGACAAGTT
GTTCATCCAGTTGGTCCAGACCTACAACCAGTTGTTCGAAGAAAACCCAATCAACGCTTCTGGTGTCGAC
GCTAAGGCTATCTTGTCTGCCAGATTGTCCAAGTCCAGAAGATTGGAAAACTTGATCGCCCAGTTGCCAG
GCGAAAAGAAGAACGGTTTGTTCGGCAACTTGATCGCTTTGTCCTTGGGCTTGACCCCCAACTTCAAGTC
TAACTTCGACTTGGCTGAGGACGCCAAGTTGCAGTTGTCTAAGGATACTTACGACGACGACTTGGACAAC
TTGTTGGCTCAAATCGGTGACCAGTACGCTGACTTGTTCTTGGCTGCTAAGAACTTGTCTGACGCCATCT
TGTTGTCCGACATCTTGAGAGTCAACACCGAAATCACCAAGGCCCCATTGTCTGCCTCTATGATCAAGAG
ATACGACGAACACCACCAGGACTTGACCTTGTTGAAGGCTTTGGTTAGACAGCAGTTGCCCGAGAAGTAC
AAAGAAATCTTCTTCGACCAGTCCAAGAACGGTTACGCTGGTTACATCGATGGTGGTGCCTCCCAAGAAG
AGTTCTACAAGTTCATCAAGCCCATCTTGGAAAAGATGGACGGCACCGAAGAGTTGTTGGTCAAGTTGAA
CAGAGAGGACTTGTTGAGAAAGCAGAGAACCTTCGACAACGGTTCTATCCCACATCAGATCCACTTGGGT
GAATTGCACGCCATCTTGAGAAGACAAGAGGACTTCTACCCATTCTTGAAGGACAACAGAGAAAAGATCG
AGAAGATCTTGACCTTCAGAATCCCCTACTACGTCGGTCCATTGGCCAGAGGTAATTCTAGATTCGCCTG
GATGACCAGAAAGTCCGAAGAAACTATCACCCCCTGGAACTTCGAAGAAGTTGTTGATAAGGGCGCCTCC
GCCCAGTCTTTCATCGAAAGAATGACCAACTTCGACAAGAACTTGCCCAACGAGAAGGTCTTGCCAAAGC
ACTCCTTGTTGTACGAGTACTTCACCGTCTACAACGAGTTGACCAAGGTCAAGTACGTCACCGAAGGTAT
GAGAAAGCCAGCCTTCTTGTCTGGTGAACAGAAGAAGGCTATCGTCGACTTGTTGTTCAAGACCAACAGA
AAGGTCACCGTCAAGCAGTTGAAAGAGGACTACTTCAAGAAAATCGAGTGCTTCGACTCCGTCGAAATCT
CTGGTGTCGAAGATAGATTCAACGCCTCCTTGGGTACTTACCACGACTTGTTGAAGATCATCAAGGACAA
GGATTTCTTGGACAACGAAGAGAACGAGGACATCTTGGAGGACATCGTCTTGACTTTGACCTTGTTCGAG
GACAGAGAGATGATCGAAGAGAGATTGAAAACCTACGCCCACTTGTTCGACGACAAGGTCATGAAGCAGT
TGAAGAGAAGAAGATATACCGGCTGGGGCAGATTGTCCAGAAAGTTGATCAACGGTATCAGAGACAAGCA
GTCCGGCAAGACTATCTTGGACTTCTTGAAGTCTGACGGCTTCGCCAACAGAAACTTCATGCAGTTGATC
CACGACGATTCCTTGACCTTCAAAGAGGACATCCAGAAGGCTCAAGTTTCTGGTCAAGGTGACTCCTTGC
ACGAACATATCGCTAACTTGGCTGGTTCTCCAGCCATCAAGAAGGGTATCTTGCAGACTGTTAAGGTCGT
CGACGAATTGGTGAAGGTCATGGGTAGACACAAGCCAGAGAACATCGTCATCGAAATGGCTAGAGAAAAC
CAGACCACCCAGAAGGGTCAGAAGAACTCCAGAGAAAGAATGAAGAGAATCGAAGAGGGCATCAAAGAGT
TGGGCTCCCAGATCTTGAAAGAACACCCAGTCGAAAACACCCAGTTGCAGAACGAGAAGTTGTACTTGTA
CTACTTGCAGAACGGCAGAGACATGTACGTCGACCAAGAGTTGGACATCAACAGATTGTCTGACTACGAC
GTTGACCACATCGTCCCCCAATCTTTCTTGAAGGATGACTCCATCGACAACAAGGTCTTGACCAGATCCG
ACAAGAACAGAGGTAAGTCTGACAACGTTCCATCCGAAGAGGTCGTCAAGAAGATGAAGAACTATTGGAG
ACAGTTGTTGAACGCCAAGTTGATCACCCAGAGAAAGTTCGACAACTTGACTAAGGCCGAAAGAGGTGGT
TTGTCTGAATTGGACAAGGCCGGCTTCATCAAGAGACAGTTGGTCGAAACTAGACAGATCACCAAGCACG
TCGCTCAGATCTTGGACTCCAGAATGAACACCAAGTACGACGAGAACGACAAGTTGATTAGAGAGGTCAA
GGTCATCACCTTGAAGTCCAAGTTGGTGTCCGACTTCAGAAAGGACTTCCAGTTCTACAAGGTCAGAGAG
ATCAACAACTACCACCACGCTCATGACGCTTACTTGAACGCTGTTGTCGGTACTGCCTTGATCAAGAAGT
ACCCAAAGTTGGAATCCGAGTTCGTCTACGGTGACTACAAGGTCTACGACGTCAGAAAGATGATCGCCAA
GTCCGAACAAGAAATCGGTAAGGCTACCGCCAAGTACTTCTTCTACTCCAACATCATGAATTTCTTCAAG
ACCGAGATCACCTTGGCCAACGGCGAGATCAGAAAAAGACCATTGATCGAAACTAACGGCGAAACCGGTG
AAATCGTTTGGGATAAGGGTAGAGACTTCGCCACCGTCAGAAAGGTTTTGTCTATGCCCCAGGTCAACAT
CGTCAAGAAAACTGAAGTCCAGACCGGCGGCTTCTCCAAAGAATCTATCTTGCCAAAGAGAAACTCGGAC
AAGTTGATCGCCAGAAAGAAGGACTGGGACCCAAAGAAATACGGTGGTTTCGACTCTCCAACCGTCGCTT
ACTCTGTTTTGGTTGTCGCTAAGGTCGAGAAGGGCAAGTCTAAGAAGTTGAAGTCCGTCAAAGAGTTGTT
GGGCATCACCATCATGGAAAGATCGTCCTTCGAGAAGAACCCAATCGACTTCTTGGAAGCCAAGGGCTAC
AAAGAGGTGAAGAAGGACTTGATCATCAAGTTGCCCAAGTACTCGTTGTTCGAGTTGGAGAACGGTAGAA
AGAGAATGTTGGCTTCCGCTGGTGAATTGCAGAAGGGTAACGAATTGGCCTTGCCCTCCAAGTACGTCAA
CTTCTTGTACTTGGCCTCCCACTACGAAAAGTTGAAGGGTTCCCCTGAAGATAACGAGCAGAAGCAGTTG
TTCGTCGAGCAGCATAAGCACTACTTGGACGAAATCATCGAGCAGATCTCCGAGTTCTCTAAGAGAGTCA
TCTTGGCTGACGCCAACTTGGACAAGGTCTTGTCTGCTTACAACAAGCACAGAGACAAGCCAATCAGAGA
GCAGGCCGAAAACATCATCCACTTGTTCACTTTGACCAACTTGGGTGCTCCAGCTGCTTTCAAGTACTTC
GACACTACCATCGACAGAAAGAGATACACCTCCACCAAAGAAGTCTTGGACGCTACCTTGATCCACCAGT
CTATCACTGGCTTGTACGAAACCAGAATCGACTTGTCTCAATTGGGTGGTGACGATCCTAAGAAGAAAAG
AAAAGTTCCCGGGATGAACCCATCTATGAAGCAGAAGCAAGAAGAGATCAAAGAAAACATCAAGAACTCG
TCTGTCCCTAGAAGAACTTTGAAGATGATCCAACCATCTGCCTCTGGTTCTTTGGTTGGTAGAGAAAACG
AATTGTCTGCTGGTTTGTCTAAGAGAAAGCATAGAAACGACCACTTGACTTCTACTACCTCTTCTCCAGG
TGTTATCGTTCCAGAATCTTCTGAAAACAAGAACCTTGGTGGTGTCACTCAAGAATCTTTCGACTTGATG
ATCAAAGAGAACCCTTCTTCTCAGTACTGGAAAGAGGTTGCTGAAAAGAGAAGAAAGGCTTTGTGAGCTG
ATTAATTTACGTATATTCAGTTTAATATCAATACGTTAGCTACATTTCCAATGAACGATACTAGATATTG
TTTAGGATTATTGAACTGGTATAGATAATTTTAGTGTATATTCATGTACTTGATAAATGTAATAATATGT
GAAAATGTAGTTGTACATTAACTGATAGACAACATGCTGGAGTATATGGCATTAAGGTTGCTACAAAGTA
GAAGCAACCTAGACACACCTCAGAAGATAGATTGGGCGAGTGATCGTATTATATGAGAACTTCTATGTGA
TACACTTCCAAGTATGATTAGTGTCTACAATAACCTTATATTATCGGCGCGCCTTCATGAAGTACGATAA
GGTTGGTAACCGATTGACTCATTGGTTCGTGGCGGAGAAGTACGCAGAGTAAAACCGGGGCCGATTCGTG
GTAAATTCTGGAATGATTCAGAGGCGCGACATTTATGCAGACAATTTGTGTTTTGTCGCAAACGATGTTA
TAGCGAAATTTTTCACTCTGTCAGATAAATGGATTTTGTCAAAAGGGGGAAGTAGAAGGAGAATGGGCCC
GAGATGTTCTGCCAAATTCTCAGTAGCATAATGTGAAAGAAGCCCTTACATTGTCCAGCCTCTGGCATCA
TTAAAAACCGTAGCGGAAACCAATTGTCTCTGTTCTTCCCTGGCACACCCTGGTAGCCCCATCCAGTTGT
AGTACATCTCACACGCTGGCAACTTGGGACAATCAGCAACTTTTTTTTCTTTTAATTTTTTCAGCGCGAC
ATTTTGCCTCTTCTGCGAGAACAGACTTTTTCACCTCCATCTCACCCCCCTTTGCACTTATATAAATTGG
ACCAGTTCCTCCCATTGTAGAAAAAATTTTGCTGGACCTTTTTCTTTTTTTTTTGTCCTTTAGTTTCATA
CAATCTAAGTCTATCTACAATGTCTAAAGGTGAAGAATTATTCACTGGTGTTGTCCCAATTTTGGTTGAA
TTAGATGGTGATGTTAATGGTCACAAATTTTCTGTCTCCGGTGAAGGTGAAGGTGATGCTACTTACGGTA
AATTGACCTTAAAATTTATTTGTACTACTGGTAAATTGCCAGTTCCATGGCCAACCTTAGTCACTACTTT
CGGTTATGGTGTTCAATGTTTTGCTAGATACCCAGATCATATGAAACAACATGACTTTTTCAAGTCTGCC
ATGCCAGAAGGTTATGTTCAAGAAAGAACTATTTTTTTCAAAGATGACGGTAACTACAAGACCAGAGCTG
AAGTCAAGTTTGAAGGTGATACCTTAGTTAATAGAATCGAATTAAAAGGTATTGATTTTAAAGAAGATGG
TAACATTTTAGGTCACAAATTGGAATACAACTATAACTCTCACAATGTTTACATCATGGCTGACAAACAA
AAGAATGGTATCAAAGTTAACTTCAAAATTAGACACAACATTGAAGATGGTTCTGTTCAATTAGCTGACC
ATTATCAACAAAATACTCCAATTGGTGATGGTCCAGTCTTGTTACCAGACAACCATTACTTATCCACTCA
ATCTGCCTTATCCAAAGATCCAAACGAAAAGAGAGACCACATGGTCTTGTTAGAATTTGTTACTGCTGCT
GGTATTACCCATGGTATGGATGAATTGTACAAATAATTGATGTAAGACTTTAATTATAAGAATACAATTG
TGATAAAGACAATGTAGAAGTACTGTAGAAGTCATGGAATAGCTGATCAACTGTACTGTTATACAAAGGT
ACTATTAACAAAATAGACATATATTTTATAACATATATAAACATGTTTAAACTGGAGGGAATCCTAGGAT
AAAAACCTCCGAATGACATTACCTAAAAAAACACATAAGTGATATCTTTGGAAAGCAACAGAAGTTACAA
CTATTTTATTTTATTTTACACGTGACTGACCGCGTGATTAGGCACGTGACTAATCACGTGCTGTATAATG
ACAATTGGAGTGAATGTGTAATTTTGTGCGATATTTTGCTGGATGGCGCATTCGCTGGACCGGCGAGTTT
GGAGTTCCCGTCAGCTGACGGTGCCTTTGAACGAGTCGCAGGTTCGTTTCCAACAAGATACATTTATTTC
TCTTAGTGTGTTGGCCGAAAGTTTTAGAGCTAGAAATAGCAAGTTAAAATAAGGCTAGTCCGTTATCAAC
TTGAAAAAGTGGCACCGAGTCGGTGCTTTTTTTCTCGAGTTTTTTTATCGAGCATCTCTTAGTGTGTTGG
CCGAAAAGGTCTTGGGGTCAGGTGAAGTCGGCGAAACGTGAAGAGAAATAATAGCGACCGACAGTAAAAT
AATAGAGAGAATCAAGATTAGAAGAGAATAGGAGACAAAGAAGGGTGCCTTATTCGAATAGCACCAATTA
ATTGGTGGACAAGTGTGTGGGTGAATTTGTATATGCAAAAGGAGCTACACTTCTACTTTTTAAGGCTCAA
ACAACTTGCGGAGCTCGTGGTAACTCTGCTCTTGTAGAGTTTGATATCTCTATTTTGATCTTAGTATTTG
TATTGTAGCTGTCGTATATTATTCACTTAGTTGTGAGTCTCATTATCAAGAGAACTCGAGAATGGTGGGC
TCATCTTCGGCCTTTTTTTGCAAGTCAACAATTCTCACTCTTCCAATAATACGAACACACTATCTAGACC
ACCCTAAGTCGTCCCTATGTCGTATGTTTGCCTCTACTACAAAGTTACTAGCAAATATCCGCAGCAACAA
CAGCTGCCCTCTTCCAGCTGGATCCGGAGCCGTTGTCTGAGAAGAATAAAGAGAATATAGTCGACACGGC
TGCTGAGGGTGGAGAAGAGAAGAAAATCGAAACAGACGGAGATAACTAATCTGCAATAAATATTACACTT
ATGTAATCTAATGGTTTCTTAAGAAAGTAGTCGTTATGGAGAAGTAGTATTTTGTATTTTAGTTACTTTC
ATAAATATAGCAAGCTTATGTTGCATCTCAAACAGTGCGAAAAATATTTTAGTCTATTTTATAGTATCTA
CAAACAAATTTTCAATTCATCACAGACTTTCTTTGTGTACTAGCAACACCCTAAAAACATTCGACAATGG
TCAACGTCCAAACCTATACACAAAGGGCCGAGTCTCACCAGTCACCGGTAGCACAGCGTCTCTTCAAATT
AATGGACAGCAAGAAAACTAACTTGTGTGCTTCAGTGGATGTGAAAACAACCTCTGAGTTCTTATCTTTG
ATTGATAAGTTGGGTCCTTACATTTGTTTGGTTAAGACCCATATCGACATTATCGACGATTTTTCGTATG
AAGGTACCATTGTTCCTTTGTTGGAATTGTCCAAGAAGCACAACTTCATGATCTTTGAAGATCGTAAATT
CGCAGACATTGGAAACACTGTCAAGTCTCAGTATTCAGGTGGAGTCTACAAGATTGCCCAATGGTCAGAT
ATCACCAATGCTCACGGTGTTACTGGTTCTGGTATTGTTCAGGGATTAAAGGAAGCTGCAAGAGAAACTA
CCGACGAACCAAGAGGTTTATTGATGCTTGCCGAACTATCTTCTAAGGGCTCGATTGCTCATGGTAAGTA
TACTGAAGAAACTGTGGAAATCGCCAAAACTGACAAAGAGTTTGTTATTGGGTTCATTGCCCAAAGAGAC
ATGGGTGGACAAGATGAAGGTTTCGATTGGATTGTTATGACTCCTGGTGTCGGTTTGGATGACAAGGGTG
ACAGTTTAGGTCAACAATATAGAACAGTAGATGAAGTTGTTTCCACAGGAACCGATATTATCATTGTTGG
TAGAGGCTTATTCGGCAAGGGTAGAGATCCTGATGTAGAGGGCCAAAGATACAGAGAAGCTGGATGGAAC
GCTTACTTGAAGAAGACAAGCCAAGTGTAAAATATGTAAAATTTTGTAAAAATCGTAAAACTGTAATGTA
CATCGTTAAGTATTTACAAACAACTATATGATTATTTACAAGCAGAGGCCTATTCCAAAATTTCGAATTC
CAGTAAGTCGTCAGTCAATCTGGTTCTCATTATTTCAAAAACCAAGAGGGCCACGGATGTAGCCGGTATT
GTTGTCAATGCATTGCGGACAAAACCTTTGTATGCCATTTGATACCAAGTCAACTTTGATTTTGTCTTCA
TCCTAAGGATTTGGTTATATGTATCAATGTATGAGTTGTAGTACAAGGTTATGGAGGGTTTGTATGAACG
CGTAGCTGATGCATTGTAGAAATCAAGAGCTTCAAGTTGAAAAATTACGATCAACTTTTACTCTTTTCCA
TTGTCTCTTGTGTATCCTCACTTTAGTTTGTTTCAATCACCCCTAATACTCTTCACACAATTAAAATGAC
TGCTAACCCTTCCTTGGTGTTGAACAAGATCGACGACATTTCGTTCGAAACTTACGATGCCCCAGAAATC
TCTGAACCTACCGATGTCCTCGTCCAGGTCAAGAAAACCGGTATCTGTGGTTCCGACATCCACTTCTACG
CCCATGGTAGAATCGGTAACTTCGTTTTGACCAAGCCAATGGTCTTGGGTCACGAATCCGCCGGTACTGT
TGTCCAGGTTGGTAAGGGTGTCACCTCTCTTAAGGTTGGTGACAACGTCGCTATCGAACCAGGTATTCCA
TCCAGATTCTCCGACGAATACAAGAGCGGTCACTACAACTTGTGTCCTCACATGGCCTTCGCCGCTACTC
CTAACTCCAAGGAAGGCGAACCAAACCCACCAGGTACCTTATGTAAGGCGGCCGCGCCACCGCGGTGGAG
CTCCAGCTTTTGTTCCCTTTAGTGAGGGTTAATTGCGCGCTTGGCGTAATCATGGTCATAGCTGTTTCCT
GTGTGAAATTGTTATCCGCTCACAATTCCACACAACATACGAGCCGGAAGCATAAAGTGTAAAGCCTGGG
GTGCCTAATGAGTGAGCTAACTCACATTAATTGCGTTGCGCTCACTGCCCGCTTTCCAGTCGGGAAACCT
GTCGTGCCAGCTGCATTAATGAATCGGCCAACGCGCGGGGAGAGGCGGTTTGCGTATTGGGCGCTCTTCC
GCTTCCTCGCTCACTGACTCGCTGCGCTCGGTCGTTCGGCTGCGGCGAGCGGTATCAGCTCACTCAAAGG
CGGTAATACGGTTATCCACAGAATCAGGGGATAACGCAGGAAAGAACATGTGAGCAAAAGGCCAGCAAAA
GGCCAGGAACCGTAAAAAGGCCGCGTTGCTGGCGTT
Features (pLannotate 1.2.2; 25 found; start..end, strand, type, name):
      1..589     -  rep_origin     ori: high-copy-number ColE1/pMB1/pBR322/pUC origin of replication
    760..1620    -  CDS            AmpR: β-lactamase; bla; confers resistance to ampicillin, carbenicillin, and related antibiotics
   1621..1725    -  promoter       AmpR promoter: bla
   1762..2265    +  misc_feature   CEN/ARS: S. cerevisiae CEN6 centromere fused to an autonomously replicating sequence
   2333..2368    +  CDS            rop (fragment): Rop protein, which maintains plasmids at low copy number; rop
   2470..2519    +  misc_feature   bom (fragment): basis of mobility region from pBR322
   2657..2804    +  promoter       TRP1 promoter: S. cerevisiae TRP1
   2805..3479    +  CDS            TRP1: phosphoribosylanthranilate isomerase, required for tryptophan biosynthesis; S. cerevisiae TRP1; yeast auxotrophic marker
   3530..3581    +  misc_feature   bom (fragment): basis of mobility region from pBR322
   3609..4037    -  rep_origin     f1 ori (sequence partly withheld): f1 bacteriophage origin of replication; arrow indicates direction of (+) strand synthesis
   4041..4196    -  CDS            lacZα (fragment): LacZα fragment of β-galactosidase; lacZ fragment
   4204..4222    +  promoter       T7 promoter: promoter for bacteriophage T7 RNA polymerase
   5682..5705    +  CDS            3xFLAG (fragment): three tandem FLAG® epitope tags, followed by an enterokinase cleavage site
   5730..9830    +  CDS            cas9: CAS9_STRP1 - Also known as csn1 From Streptococcus pyogenes serotype M1.
   9861..10190   +  CDS            GMNN (fragment): GEMI_HUMAN - Experimental evidence at protein level: Swiss-Prot protein existence level 1. Inhibits DNA replication by preventing the incorporation of MCM complex into pre-replication complex (pre-RC) (PubMed:9635433, PubMed:14993212, PubMed:20129055, PubMed:24064211). It is degraded during the mitotic phase of the cell cycle (PubMed:9635433, PubMed:14993212, PubMed:24064211). Its destruction at the metaphase- anaphase transition permits replication in the succeeding cell cycle (PubMed:9635433, PubMed:14993212, PubMed:24064211). Inhibits histone acetyltransferase activity of KAT7/HBO1 in a CDT
  11127..11843   +  CDS            yeGFP: yeast-enhanced green fluorescent protein codons optimized for translation in S. cerevisiae and C. albicans
  12318..12393   +  misc_RNA       gRNA scaffold: guide RNA scaffold for the Streptococcus pyogenes CRISPR/Cas9 system
  13289..14071   +  CDS            URA3: PYRF_YEAST - Experimental evidence at protein level: Swiss-Prot protein existence level 1. From Saccharomyces cerevisiae (strain ATCC 204508 / S288c) (Baker's yeast).
  14542..14970   +  CDS            Sord (fragment): DHSO_RAT - Also known as Sdh1. Experimental evidence at protein level: Swiss-Prot protein existence level 1. Polyol dehydrogenase that catalyzes the reversible NAD(+)- dependent oxidation of various sugar alcohols (By similarity). Is active with D-sorbitol (D-glucitol) leading to the C2-oxidized product D-fructose (PubMed:6862079). Is a key enzyme in the polyol pathway that interconverts glucose and fructose via sorbitol, which constitutes an important alternate route for glucose metabolism. May play a role in sperm motility by using sorbitol as an alternative energy source for sperm motility
  14973..14991   -  promoter       T3 promoter: promoter for bacteriophage T3 RNA polymerase
  15034..15056   -  protein_bind   lac operator (fragment): The lac repressor binds to the lac operator to inhibit transcription in E. coli. This inhibition can be relieved by adding lactose or isopropyl-β-D-thiogalactopyranoside (IPTG). lac repressor encoded by lacI
  15060..15090   -  promoter       lac promoter: promoter for the E. coli lac operon
  15105..15126   -  protein_bind   CAP binding site: CAP binding activates transcription in the presence of cAMP. E. coli catabolite activator protein
  15139..15231   -  CDS            lacI (fragment): lac repressor; lacI; The lac repressor binds to the lac operator to inhibit transcription in E. coli. This inhibition can be relieved by adding lactose or isopropyl-β-D-thiogalactopyranoside (IPTG).
  15233..15366   -  rep_origin     RSF ori (fragment): Plasmids containing the RSF 1030 origin of replication can be propagated in E. coli cells that contain additional plasmids with compatible origins.
