[The description below was written by a language model from this plasmid's Addgene catalogue record and pLannotate feature annotations shown in this document.]
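Description:
pCashGem-Xyl2-URA3-LINEAR is a roughly 15.4 kb E. coli–yeast shuttle plasmid built on the pRS414 backbone. It carries a CRISPR cassette designed to target the XYL2 gene of the xylose-fermenting yeast Scheffersomyces stipitis. In bacteria it replicates from a high-copy ColE1/pUC-type origin and is selected with ampicillin through the β-lactamase gene. An f1 origin and remnants of the lacZα/lac promoter cloning region, flanked by T7 and T3 promoters, are left over from the parent vector. The pRS414 yeast elements are also present: a CEN6/ARS module for low-copy, centromeric maintenance in S. cerevisiae and the TRP1 auxotrophic marker.

The main insert is a Cas9 coding sequence codon-optimized for S. stipitis and expressed from the ENO1 promoter. It has an N-terminal FLAG-type epitope and a C-terminal fragment of human Geminin. Geminin is degraded at the metaphase–anaphase transition, so a Geminin degron is generally used to restrict a fusion partner to the S/G2/M phases, when homologous recombination is favoured. This fits the associated work on raising homology-directed repair in yeast. Downstream, the annotation detects a yeast-enhanced GFP open reading frame, an S. pyogenes guide RNA scaffold, a URA3 marker and a fragment with similarity to sorbitol/polyol dehydrogenases. That fragment probably corresponds to XYL2 (xylitol dehydrogenase) homology sequence.

The record does not state the promoters driving GFP, the guide RNA or URA3, the full extent of the homology arms, or how the "LINEAR" fragment is released from the plasmid. The name and stated purpose suggest the plasmid serves as a propagation template for a linear Cas9–gRNA–URA3 fragment used for XYL2 editing.
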