Addgene plasmid #174840: pCashGem-Xyl2-URA3-LINEAR
Purpose: pRS414 backbone containing LINEAR fragment targeting XYL2 in S. stipitis
Depositing lab: Zengyi Shao. Depositing organization: Iowa State University. Publication: A repackaged CRISPR platform increases homology-directed repair for yeast engineering. Ploessl D, Zhao Y, Cao M, Ghosh S, Lopez C, Sayadi M, Chudalayandi S, Severin A, Huang L, Gustafson M, Shao Z. Nat Chem Biol. 2021 Oct 28. pii: 10.1038/s41589-021-00893-5. doi: 10.1038/s41589-021-00893-5. PubMed 34711982.
Backbone
  Vector backbone: pRS414
  Total vector size (bp): 15406
  Vector type: Bacterial Expression, Yeast Expression, CRISPR, Synthetic Biology
  Selectable markers: TRP1, URA3
Growth in bacteria
  Bacterial resistance: Ampicillin, 100 μg/mL
  Growth temperature: 37°C
  Growth strain: DH10B
  Copy number: Unknown
Gene/Insert
  Gene/Insert name: Codon optimized Cas9:hGem
  Species: Synthetic; S. stipitis
  Insert size (bp): 4515
  Promoter: ENO1p
  Tag / fusion protein: hGeminin tag
  Cloning method: Unknown
  Sequencing primers: 5′ atggactacaaggatgacga
Terms and licenses: Academic/Nonprofit Terms; Industry Terms: Not Available to Industry
How to cite: pCashGem-Xyl2-URA3-LINEAR was a gift from Zengyi Shao (Addgene plasmid # 174840 ; http://n2t.net/addgene:174840 ; RRID:Addgene_174840)
